>Addgene plasmid #147415 | pAc5.1B-EGFP-DmCaf40_25-291_R | depositor full sequence | sequence record 289862 | Full Sequence
CTTCAAGGAATTAATTCTATATTCTAAAAACACAAATGATACTTCTAAAAAAAATCATGAATGGCATCAA
CTCTGAATCAAATCTTTGCAGATGCACCTACTTCTCATTTCCACTGTCACATCATTTTTCCAGATCTCGC
TGCCTGTTATGTGGCCCACAAACCAAGACACGTTTTATGGCCATTAAAGCTGGCTGATCGTCGCCAAACA
CCAAATACATATCAATATGTACATTCGAGAAAGAAGCGATCAAAGAAGCGTCTTCGGGCGAGTAGGAGAA
TGCGGAGGAGAAGGAGAACGAGCTGATCTAGTATCTCTCCACAATCCAATGCCAACTGACCAACTGGCCA
TATTCGGAGCAATTTGAAGCCAATTTCCATCGCCTGGCGATCGCTCCATTCTTGGCTATATGTTTTTCAC
CGTTCCCGGGGCCATTTTCAAAGACTCGTCGGTAAGATAAGATTGTGTCACTCGCTGTCTCTCTTCATTT
GTCGAAGAATGCTGAGGAATTTCGCGATGACGTCGGCGAGTATTTTGAAGAATGAGAATAATTTGTATTT
ATACGAAAATCAGTTAGTGGAATTTTCTACAAAAACATGTTATCTATAGATAATTTTGTTGCAAAATATG
TTGACTATGACAAAGATTGTATGTATATACCTTTAATGTATTCTCATTTTCTTATGTATTTATAATGGCA
ATGATGATACTGATGATATTTTAAGATGATGCCAGACCACAGGCTGATTTCTGCGTCTTTTGCCGAACGC
AGTGCATGTGCGGTTGTTGTTTTTTGGAATAGTTTCAATTTTCGGACTGTCCGCTTTGATTTCAGTTTCT
TGGCTTATTCAAAAAGCAAAGTAAAGCCAAAAAAGCGAGATGGCAATACCAAATGCGGCAAAACGGTAGT
GGAAGGAAAGGGGTGCGGGGCAGCGGAAGGAAGGGTGGGGCGGGGCGTGGCGGGGTCTGTGGCTGGGCGC
GACGTCACCGACGTTGGAGCCACTCCTTTGACCATGTGTGCGTGTGTGTATTATTCGTGTCTCGCCACTC
GCCGGTTGTTTTTTTCTTTTTATCTCGCTCTCTCTAGCGCCATCTCGTACGCATGCTCAACGCACCGCAT
GTTGCCGTGTCCTTTATGCGTCATTTTGGCTCGAAATAGGCAATTATTTAAACAAAGATTAGTCAACGAA
AACGCTAAAATAAATAAGTCTACAATATGGTTACTTATTGCCATGTGTGTGCAGCCAACGATAGCAACAA
AAGCAACAACACAGTGGCTTTCCCTCTTTCACTTTTTGTTTGCAAGCGCGTGCGAGCAAGACGGCACGAC
CGGCAAACGCAATTACGCTGACAAAGAGCAGACGAAGTTTTGGCCGAAAAACATCAAGGCGCCTGATACG
AATGCATTTGCAATAACAATTGCGATATTTAATATTGTTTATGAAGCTGTTTGACTTCAAAACACACAAA
AAAAAAAATAAAACAAATTATTTGAAAGAGAATTAGGAATCGGACAGCTTATCGTTACGGGCTAACAGCA
CACCGAGACGAAATAGCTTACCTGACGTCACAGCCTCTGGAAGAACTGCCGCCAAGCAGAGAGAGAGAGA
AAAAGAGGGAGAGCAGCTTAGACCGCATGTGCTTGTGTGTGAGGCGTCTCTCTCTTCGTCTCCTGTTTGC
GCAAACGCATAGACTGCACTGAGAAAATCGATTACCTATTTTTTATGAATGAATATTTGCACTATTACTA
TTCAAAACTATTAAGATAGCAATCACATTCAATAGCCAAATACTATACCACCTGAGCGATGCAACGAAAT
GATCAATTTGAGCAAAAATGCTGCATATTTAGGACGGCATCATTATAGAAATGCTTCTTGCTGTGTACTT
TTCTCTCGTCTGGCAGCTGTTTCGCCGTTATTGTTAAAACCGGCTTAAGTTAGGTGTGTTTTCTACGACT
AGTGATGCCCCTACTAGAAGATGTGTGTTGCACAAATGTCCCTGAATAACCAATTTGAAGTGCAGATAGC
AGTAAACGTAAGCTAATATGAATATTATTTAACTGTAATGTTTTAATATCGCTGGACATTACTAATAAAC
CCACTATAAACACATGTACATATGTATGTTTTGGCATACAATGAGTAGTTGGGGAAAAAATGTGTAAAAG
CACCGTGACCATCACAGCATAAAGATAACCAGCTGAAGTATCGAATATGAGTAACCCCCAAATTGAATCA
CATGCCGCAACTGATAGGACCCATGGAAGTACACTCTTCATGGCGATATACAAGACACACACAAGCACGA
ACACCCAGTTGCGGAGGAAATTCTCCGTAAATGAAAACCCAATCGGCGAACAATTCATACCCATATATGG
TAAAAGTTTTGAACGCGACTTGAGAGCGGAGAGCATTGCGGCTGATAAGGTTTTAGCGCTAAGCGGGCTT
TATAAAACGGGCTGCGGGACCAGTTTTCATATCACTACCGTTTGAGTTCTTGTGCTGTGTGGATACTCCT
CCCGACACAAAGCCGCTCCATCAGCCAGCAGTCGTCTAATCCAGAGACCCCGGATCGGGGTACCAACATG
GTGAGCAAGGGCGAGGAGCTGTTCACCGGGGTGGTGCCCATCCTGGTCGAGCTGGACGGCGACGTAAACG
GCCACAAGTTCAGCGTGTCCGGCGAGGGCGAGGGCGATGCCACCTACGGCAAGCTGACCCTGAAGTTCAT
CTGCACCACCGGCAAGCTGCCCGTGCCCTGGCCCACCCTCGTGACCACCCTGACCTACGGCGTGCAGTGC
TTCAGCCGCTACCCCGACCACATGAAGCAGCACGACTTCTTCAAGTCCGCCATGCCCGAAGGCTACGTCC
AGGAGCGCACCATCTTCTTCAAGGACGACGGCAACTACAAGACCCGCGCCGAGGTGAAGTTCGAGGGCGA
CACCCTGGTGAACCGCATCGAGCTGAAGGGCATCGACTTCAAGGAGGACGGCAACATCCTGGGGCACAAG
CTGGAGTACAACTACAACAGCCACAACGTCTATATCATGGCCGACAAGCAGAAGAACGGCATCAAGGTGA
ACTTCAAGATCCGCCACAACATCGAGGACGGCAGCGTGCAGCTCGCCGACCACTACCAGCAGAACACCCC
CATCGGCGACGGCCCCGTGCTGCTGCCCGACAACCACTACCTGAGCACCCAGTCCGCCCTGAGCAAAGAC
CCCAACGAGAAGCGCGATCACATGGTCCTGCTGGAGTTCGTGACCGCCGCCGGGATCACTCTCGGCATGG
ACGAGCTGTACAAGCCAAGCTTAATTAAGATGGAGCAGGAGAAGGTGTACCAGTGGATCAATGAGCTGGC
CCATCCGGACACGCGTGAAACCGCTCTGCTCGAGCTAAGCAAGAAGCGTGAGACGGACCTGGCCCCCATG
CTGTGGAACAGCTTCGGGACCGCCTGCGCCCTGTTGCAGGAGATTGTTAACATCTACCCATCGATAACGC
CGCCCACTTTGACGGCCCACCAGTCGAACCGCGTGTGCAACGCCCTGGCGCTGCTGCAGTGCGTCGCCTC
GCACCCGGAGACTCGCACGGCCTTCCTGCAGGCCCAGATACCGCTGTACTTGTACCCTTTCTTGTCGACC
ACGTCCAAGACCAGGCCCTTCGAGTACTTGCGCCTGACCAGTTTGGGCGTGATTGGTGCTCTGGTCAAGA
CCGACGAACAGGAGGTGATCACCTTTCTGCTGACCACCGAGATCGTGCCCCTTTGTCTGAGCATCATGGA
CAGCGGATCGGAGCTGAGCAAGACTGTGGCCACTTTCATCATCCAGAAGATCCTGCTCGATGAGTCGGGT
CTGTCGTACATCTGCCAGACCTACGAACGCTTTTCGCACGTGGCCATCACCCTGGGCAAAATGGTCATCC
AGCTGGCGAAGGATCCATGCGCCCGGCTGTTGAAGCATGTGGTGCGCTGCTATCTGCGTCTTTCGGACAA
TACACGCGCTCGCAAGGCCCTGGGACAGTGTCTGCCCGATCAGCTGCGTGACGGCACCTTTGCGCTGTGC
CTGCAAGAGGACAAGTCGACCAAGCAGTGGCTGCAGATGCTGCTCAAGAACCTGGAACTCGGCTAGTCTA
GAGGGCCCGCGGTTCGAAGGTAAGCCTATCCCTAACCCTCTCCTCGGTCTCGATTCTACGCGTACCGGTC
ATCATCACCATCACCATTGAGTTTAAACCCGCTGATCAGCCTCGACTGTGCCTTCTAAGGCCTGAGCTCG
CTGATCAGCCTCGATCGAGGATCCAGACATGATAAGATACATTGATGAGTTTGGACAAACCACAACTAGA
ATGCAGTGAAAAAAATGCTTTATTTGTGAAATTTGTGATGCTATTGCTTTATTTGTAACCATTATAAGCT
GCAATAAACAAGTTAACAACAACAATTGCATTCATTTTATGTTTCAGGTTCAGGGGGAGGTGTGGGAGGT
TTTTTAAAGCAAGTAAAACCTCTACAAATGTGGTATGGCTGATTATGATCAGTCGACCGATGCCCTTGAG
AGCCTTCAACCCAGTCAGCTCCTTCCGGTGGGCGCGGGGCATGACTATCGTCGCCGCACTTATGACTGTC
TTCTTTATCATGCAACTCGTAGGACAGGTGCCGGCAGCGCTCTGGGTCATTTTCGGCGAGGACCGCTTTC
GCTGGAGCGCGACGATGATCGGCCTGTCGCTTGCGGTATTCGGAATCTTGCACGCCCTCGCTCAAGCCTT
CGTCACTGGTCCCGCCACCAAACGTTTCGGCGAGAAGCAGGCCATTATCGCCGGCATGGCGGCCGACGCG
CTGGGCTACGTCTTGCTGGCGTTCGCGACGCGAGGCTGGATGGCCTTCCCCATTATGATTCTTCTCGCTT
CCGGCGGCATCGGGATGCCCGCGTTGCAGGCCATGCTGTCCAGGCAGGTAGATGACGACCATCAGGGACA
GCTTCAAGGATCGCTCGCGGCTCTTACCAGCCAGCAAAAGGCCAGGAACCGTAAAAAGGCCGCGTTGCTG
GCGTTTTTCCATAGGCTCCGCCCCCCTGACGAGCATCACAAAAATCGACGCTCAAGTCAGAGGTGGCGAA
ACCCGACAGGACTATAAAGATACCAGGCGTTTCCCCCTGGAAGCTCCCTCGTGCGCTCTCCTGTTCCGAC
CCTGCCGCTTACCGGATACCTGTCCGCCTTTCTCCCTTCGGGAAGCGTGGCGCTTTCTCAATGCTCACGC
TGTAGGTATCTCAGTTCGGTGTAGGTCGTTCGCTCCAAGCTGGGCTGTGTGCACGAACCCCCCGTTCAGC
CCGACCGCTGCGCCTTATCCGGTAACTATCGTCTTGAGTCCAACCCGGTAAGACACGACTTATCGCCACT
GGCAGCAGCCACTGGTAACAGGATTAGCAGAGCGAGGTATGTAGGCGGTGCTACAGAGTTCTTGAAGTGG
TGGCCTAACTACGGCTACACTAGAAGGACAGTATTTGGTATCTGCGCTCTGCTGAAGCCAGTTACCTTCG
GAAAAAGAGTTGGTAGCTCTTGATCCGGCAAACAAACCACCGCTGGTAGCGGTGGTTTTTTTGTTTGCAA
GCAGCAGATTACGCGCAGAAAAAAAGGATCTCAAGAAGATCCTTTGATCTTTTCTACGGGGTCTGACGCT
CAGTGGAACGAAAACTCACGTTAAGGGATTTTGGTCATGAGATTATCAAAAAGGATCTTCACCTAGATCC
TTTTAAATTAAAAATGAAGTTTTAAATCAATCTAAAGTATATATGAGTAAACTTGGTCTGACAGTTACCA
ATGCTTAATCAGTGAGGCACCTATCTCAGCGATCTGTCTATTTCGTTCATCCATAGTTGCCTGACTCCCC
GTCGTGTAGATAACTACGATACGGGAGGGCTTACCATCTGGCCCCAGTGCTGCAATGATACCGCGAGACC
CACGCTCACCGGCTCCAGATTTATCAGCAATAAACCAGCCAGCCGGAAGGGCCGAGCGCAGAAGTGGTCC
TGCAACTTTATCCGCCTCCATCCAGTCTATTAATTGTTGCCGGGAAGCTAGAGTAAGTAGTTCGCCAGTT
AATAGTTTGCGCAACGTTGTTGCCATTGCTGCAGGCATCGTGGTGTCACGCTCGTCGTTTGGTATGGCTT
CATTCAGCTCCGGTTCCCAACGATCAAGGCGAGTTACATGATCCCCCATGTTGTGCAAAAAAGCGGTTAG
CTCCTTCGGTCCTCCGATCGTTGTCAGAAGTAAGTTGGCCGCAGTGTTATCACTCATGGTTATGGCAGCA
CTGCATAATTCTCTTACTGTCATGCCATCCGTAAGATGCTTTTCTGTGACTGGTGAGTACTCAACCAAGT
CATTCTGAGAATAGTGTATGCGGCGACCGAGTTGCTCTTGCCCGGCGTCAACACGGGATAATACCGCGCC
ACATAGCAGAACTTTAAAAGTGCTCATCATTGGAAAACGTTCTTCGGGGCGAAAACTCTCAAGGATCTTA
CCGCTGTTGAGATCCAGTTCGATGTAACCCACTCGTGCACCCAACTGATCTTCAGCATCTTTTACTTTCA
CCAGCGTTTCTGGGTGAGCAAAAACAGGAAGGCAAAATGCCGCAAAAAAGGGAATAAGGGCGACACGGAA
ATGTTGAATACTCATACTCTTCCTTTTTCAATATTATTGAAGCATTTATCAGGGTTATTGTCTCATGAGC
GGATACATATTTGAATGTATTTAGAAAAATAAACAAATAGGGGTTCCGCGCACATTTCCCCGAAAAGTGC
CACCTGACGTCTAAGAAACCATTATTATCATGACATTAACCTATAAAAATAGGCGTATCACGAGGCCCTT
TCGT
Features (pLannotate 1.2.2; 10 found; start..end, strand, type, name):
     56..2568    +  promoter       Ac5 promoter: Drosophila melanogaster actin 5C promoter
   2588..3304    +  CDS            EGFP: EGFP is a basic (constitutively fluorescent) green fluorescent protein published in 1996, derived from Aequorea victoria. It is reported to be a rapidly-maturing weak dimer with moderate acid sensitivity.
   3308..4123    +  CDS            CNOT9 (fragment): CNOT9_HUMAN - Also known as RCD1, RQCD1. Experimental evidence at protein level: Swiss-Prot protein existence level 1. Component of the CCR4-NOT complex which is one of the major cellular mRNA deadenylases and is linked to various cellular processes including bulk mRNA degradation, miRNA-mediated repression, translational repression during translational initiation and general transcription regulation. Additional complex functions may be a consequence of its influence on mRNA expression. Involved in down- regulation of MYB- and JUN-dependent transcription. May play a role in cell differentiatio
   4149..4190    +  CDS            V5 tag: epitope tag from simian virus 5
   4290..4424    -  polyA_signal   SV40 poly(A) signal: SV40 polyadenylation signal
   4447..4531    -  CDS            large T antigen (fragment): large T antigen from SV40 (simian virus 40)
   4532..5002    +  CDS            TcR (fragment): tetracycline efflux protein; tet; confers resistance to tetracycline
   5046..5634    -  rep_origin     ori: high-copy-number ColE1/pMB1/pBR322/pUC origin of replication
   5805..6665    -  CDS            AmpR: β-lactamase; bla; confers resistance to ampicillin, carbenicillin, and related antibiotics
   6666..6770    -  promoter       AmpR promoter: bla
