[The description below was written by a language model from this plasmid's Addgene catalogue record and pLannotate feature annotations shown in this document.]
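Description:
pAc5.1B-EGFP-DmCaf40_25-291_R is a 6,864 nt insect expression plasmid for producing a GFP-tagged fragment of the Drosophila melanogaster CCR4-NOT subunit Caf40 (gene Rcd-1, CG14213). The catalogue lists the backbone as unknown, although the name and the annotated parts point to a pAc5.1-type vector. In bacteria it is maintained through a ColE1/pUC-family origin and selected with ampicillin via the β-lactamase gene and its own promoter. The feature tool describes the origin as high copy, whereas the repository entry lists the plasmid as low copy. Short fragments annotated as tetracycline resistance and SV40 large T antigen appear to be non-functional backbone remnants. No selectable marker for insect cells is annotated.

The expression cassette is driven by the constitutive Drosophila actin 5C (Ac5) promoter. EGFP lies immediately downstream and is followed almost directly by the Caf40 coding segment, consistent with an N-terminal EGFP fusion to residues 25–291 of the protein. The annotation software labels this insert as a fragment of human CNOT9, the conserved orthologue, but the catalogue states that the species is fly. A V5 epitope tag sequence sits shortly after the insert; the record does not say whether it is read in frame with the fusion or preceded by a stop codon. An SV40 polyadenylation signal follows the cassette. The meaning of the "_R" suffix in the name is not explained.

The stated purpose is insect expression of DmCaf40_25-291. The associated publication concerns the architecture of the CCR4-NOT deadenylase complex, so the plasmid fits studies of this fragment's localisation or interactions in Drosophila cells.
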