Addgene plasmid #147415: pAc5.1B-EGFP-DmCaf40_25-291_R
Purpose: Insect Expression of DmCaf40_25-291
Depositing lab: Elisa Izaurralde. Depositing organization: Max Planck Institute for Developmental Biology. Publication: NOT10 and C2orf29/NOT11 form a conserved module of the CCR4-NOT complex that docks onto the NOT1 N-terminal domain. Bawankar P, Loh B, Wohlbold L, Schmidt S, Izaurralde E. RNA Biol. 2013 Feb;10(2):228-44. doi: 10.4161/rna.23018. Epub 2013 Jan 9. PubMed 23303381.
Backbone
  Vector backbone: Unknown
  Vector type: Insect Expression
Growth in bacteria
  Bacterial resistance: Ampicillin, 100 μg/mL
  Growth temperature: 37°C
  Growth strain: DH5alpha
  Copy number: Low Copy
Gene/Insert
  Gene/Insert name: DmCaf40_25-291
  Species: D. melanogaster (fly)
  Entrez Gene: Rcd-1 (a.k.a. Dmel_CG14213, CAF40, CG14213, Caf40, Dmel\CG14213, Drcd-1)
  Cloning method: Unknown
Terms and licenses: Academic/Nonprofit Terms; Industry Terms: Not Available to Industry
Depositor comments: Plasmids from this collection were made available to the research community and donated after the lab closed. Please note that the sequence provided by the depositing laboratory may be theoretical/predicted or based on Sanger sequencing results. There may be discrepancies between sequencing results obtained by Addgene and the depositor sequence. If an Addgene verified sequence is not available, please contact before placing your order to request that our lab fully sequence the plasmid.
How to cite: pAc5.1B-EGFP-DmCaf40_25-291_R was a gift from Elisa Izaurralde (Addgene plasmid # 147415 ; http://n2t.net/addgene:147415 ; RRID:Addgene_147415)
